Addgene plasmid #74500: pcDNA3-SLAP-FLAG
Purpose: Overexpression of SLAP in mammalian cells
Depositing lab: Lars Rönnstrand. Depositing organization: Lund University. Publication: Src-Like adaptor protein (SLAP) binds to the receptor tyrosine kinase Flt3 and modulates receptor stability and downstream signaling. Kazi JU, Ronnstrand L. PLoS One. 2012;7(12):e53509. doi: 10.1371/journal.pone.0053509. Epub 2012 Dec 31. PubMed 23300935.
Backbone
  Vector backbone: pCDNA3
  Vector type: Mammalian Expression
  Selectable markers: Neomycin (select with G418)
Growth in bacteria
  Bacterial resistance: Ampicillin, 100 μg/mL
  Growth temperature: 37°C
  Growth strain: DH5alpha
  Copy number: High Copy
Gene/Insert
  Gene/Insert name: SLAP
  Species: H. sapiens (human)
  Mutation: N18K, G74A, and T149A
  Entrez Gene: SLA (a.k.a. SLA1, SLAP)
  Promoter: CMV
  Cloning method: Restriction Enzyme; 5′ cloning site unknown (unknown if destroyed); 3′ cloning site unknown (unknown if destroyed)
  Sequencing primers: 5′ CMV-F; 3′ BGHrev
Terms and licenses: Academic/Nonprofit Terms; Industry Terms: Not Available to Industry
How to cite: pcDNA3-SLAP-FLAG was a gift from Lars Rönnstrand (Addgene plasmid # 74500 ; http://n2t.net/addgene:74500 ; RRID:Addgene_74500)
