[The description below was written by a language model from this plasmid's Addgene catalogue record.]
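Description:
pcDNA3-SLAP-FLAG is a mammalian expression plasmid built on the pcDNA3 backbone for overexpressing human Src-like adaptor protein (SLAP, encoded by the SLA gene) in cultured mammalian cells. It is propagated in E. coli as a high-copy plasmid under ampicillin selection. It also carries a neomycin resistance marker, so transfected mammalian cells can be selected with G418, for example to establish stable lines.

The SLAP coding sequence is driven by the CMV promoter, a strong constitutive promoter that is active in many mammalian cell types. The listed reverse sequencing primer lies in the bovine growth hormone polyadenylation region, consistent with the standard pcDNA3 expression cassette. The construct name indicates a FLAG epitope tag, which would allow detection or immunoprecipitation with anti-FLAG antibodies. However, the record does not list the tag as a separate field or say whether it sits at the N- or C-terminus.

The insert is recorded as carrying three changes: N18K, G74A and T149A. The record does not say whether these were introduced deliberately or are simply differences from the reference sequence, nor whether they affect function. The insert was introduced by restriction enzyme cloning, but the 5′ and 3′ sites are unknown, and no feature table is available to confirm the layout.

The associated publication concerns SLAP binding to the receptor tyrosine kinase Flt3 and its effects on receptor stability and downstream signalling. This suggests the plasmid is used for overexpression and interaction studies of this adaptor protein in receptor tyrosine kinase signalling.
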