>Addgene plasmid #74500 | pcDNA3-SLAP-FLAG | addgene partial sequence | sequence record 145949 | CMV-F 5'-CGCAAATGGGCGGTAGGCGTG-3'
ACCCACTGCTTACTGGCTTATCGAAATTAATACGACTCACTATAGGGAGACCCAAGCTTGGTACCGAGCT
CGGATCCACCGCCATGGACTACAAGGACGATGATGACAAGGGCGAATTCATGGGAAACAGCATGAAATCC
ACCCCTGCGCCTGCCGAGAGGCCCCTGCCCAAGCCGGAGGGACTGGATAGCGACTTCCTTGCCGTGCTAA
GTGACTACCCGTCTCCTGACATCAGCCCCCCGATATTCCGCCGAGGGGAGAAACTGCGTGTGATTTCTGA
TGAAGGGGGCTGGTGGAAAGCTATTTCTCTTAGCACTGGTCGAGAGAGTTACATCCCTGCAATATGTGTG
GCCAGAGTTTACCATGGCTGGCTGTTTGAGGGCCTGGGCAGAGACAAGGCCGAGGAGCTGCTGCAGCTGC
CAGACACAAAGGTCGGCTCCTTCATGATCAGAGAGAGTGAGACCAAGAAAGGGTTTTACTCACTGTCGGT
GAGACACAGGCAGGTAAAGCATTACCGCATTTTCCGTCTGCCCAACAACTGGTACTACATTTCCCCGAGG
CTCGCCTTCCAGTGCCTGGAGGACCTGGTGAACCACTATTCTGAGGTGGCTGATGGCCTGTGCTGTGTGC
TCACCACGCCCTGCCTGACACAAAGCACGGCTGCCCCAGCAGTGAGGGCCTCCAGCTCACCTGTCACCTT
GCGTCAGAAGACTGTGGACTGGAGGAGAGTGTCCAGACTGCAGGAGGACCCCGAGGGAACAGAGAACCCG
CTTGGGGTAGACGAGTCCCTTTTCAGCTATGGCCTTCGAGAGAGCATTGCCTCTTACCTGTCCCTGAC
