>Addgene plasmid #74500 | pcDNA3-SLAP-FLAG | addgene partial sequence | sequence record 145950 | BGH-rev 5'-TAGAAGGCACAGTCGAGG-3'
ATAGGGCCCTCTAGATGCATGCTCGAGGTCTCTGTTCTTGGCTAGTCCTCAAAGTAAGGTGGTGATGAGA
AGAATGAGCTCTTTCTCTTGCTGCCACCATACATCAGGGAGATGCTTTTCTTCTTTCGATCAAAGGAGGT
GTTGTCCTCACTGGTCAGGGACAGGTAAGAGGCAATGCTCTCTCGAAGGCCATAGCTGAAAAGGGACTCG
TCTACCCCAAGCGGGTTCTCTGTTCCCTCGGGGTCCTCCTGCAGTCTGGACACTCTCCTCCAGTCCACAG
TCTTCTGACGCAAGGTGACAGGTGAGCTGGAGGCCCTCACTGCTGGGGCAGCCGTGCTTTGTGTCAGGCA
GGGCGTGGTGAGCACACAGCACAGGCCATCAGCCACCTCAGAATAGTGGTTCACCAGGTCCTCCAGGCAC
TGGAAGGCGAGCCTCGGGGAAATGTAGTACCAGTTGTTGGGCAGACGGAAAATGCGGTAATGCTTTACCT
GCCTGTGTCTCACCGACAGTGAGTAAAACCCTTTCTTGGTCTCACTCTCTCTGATCATGAAGGAGCCGAC
CTTTGTGTCTGGCAGCTGCAGCAGCTCCTCGGCCTTGTCTCTGCCCAGGCCCTCAAACAGCCAGCCATGG
TAAACTCTGGCCACACATATTGCAGGGATGTAACTCTCTCGACCAGTGCTAAGAGAAATAGCTTTCCACC
AGCCCCCTTCATCAGAAATCACACGCAGTTTCTCCCCTCGGCGGAATATCGGGGGGCTGATGTCAGGAGA
CGGGTAGTCACTTAGCACGGCAAGGAAGTCGCTATCCAGTCCCTCCGGCTTGGGCAGGG
